Addgene plasmid #49365: pRF-McbR
Depositing lab: Christopher Voigt. Depositing organization: Massachusetts Institute of Technology. Publication: Genomic mining of prokaryotic repressors for orthogonal logic gates. Stanton BC, Nielsen AA, Tamsir A, Clancy K, Peterson T, Voigt CA. Nat Chem Biol. 2013 Dec 8. doi: 10.1038/nchembio.1411. PubMed 24316737.
Backbone
  Vector backbone: pEXT20
  Vector type: Bacterial Expression, Synthetic Biology
Growth in bacteria
  Bacterial resistance: Ampicillin, 100 μg/mL
  Growth temperature: 37°C
  Growth strain: DH10B
  Copy number: Low Copy
Gene/Insert
  Gene/Insert name: McbR repressor
  Species: Corynebacterium glutamicum
  Cloning method: Ligation Independent Cloning
  Sequencing primers: 5′ NA; 3′ EGFP-N
Terms and licenses: Academic/Nonprofit Terms; Industry Terms: Not Available to Industry
Depositor comments: Plasmid also contains YFP reporter (whose expression is controlled by a constitutive promoter containing an operator site for the indicated repressor). There are some minor discrepancies between the Addgene quality control sequence and the depositor's assembled sequence. These differences should not affect function.
How to cite: pRF-McbR was a gift from Christopher Voigt (Addgene plasmid # 49365 ; http://n2t.net/addgene:49365 ; RRID:Addgene_49365)
