[The description below was written by a language model from this plasmid's Addgene catalogue record and pLannotate feature annotations shown in this document.]
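Description:
pRF-McbR is a 7,351 nt bacterial expression and synthetic-biology plasmid built on the pEXT20 backbone. It combines a candidate repressor and its matching reporter on a single molecule. It is selected with ampicillin through a β-lactamase (AmpR) cassette and is catalogued as low copy. The only complete plasmid origin in the feature table is p15A. The ColE1-type and RSF origin hits, along with the CmR, TcR, tet promoter and bom hits, are only fragments and are probably remnants of backbone construction. An f1 phage origin is also present.

The insert is the McbR repressor from Corynebacterium glutamicum. The annotation software did not label its coding sequence, but the unannotated stretch between the tac promoter with its symmetric lac operator and the downstream rrnB T1 and T7Te terminators is the likely location. A lacI gene on the plasmid would make this promoter IPTG-inducible. Downstream, an EYFP coding sequence is followed by the rrnB T1/T2 terminator region. According to the depositor, this reporter is driven by a constitutive promoter carrying an operator site for McbR, although that promoter is not annotated in the table. Inducing McbR should therefore lower YFP fluorescence, giving a direct readout of repression strength. A luxR gene, encoding the Aliivibrio fischeri acyl-homoserine-lactone-responsive activator, is also present, but the record does not explain its role.

The plasmid comes from work mining prokaryotic genomes for repressors to build orthogonal logic gates, and it suits characterising the response function and cross-reactivity of a repressor–promoter pair in E. coli. The depositor notes minor sequence discrepancies with the repository's quality-control sequence that are not expected to affect function.
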