Features (pLannotate 1.2.2; 21 found; start..end, strand, type, name):
      3..31      +  promoter       tac promoter: strong E. coli promoter; hybrid between the trp and lac UV5 promoters
     37..56      +  protein_bind   lac operator (symmetric): The lac repressor binds to the lac operator to inhibit transcription in E. coli. This inhibition can be relieved by adding lactose or isopropyl-β-D-thiogalactopyranoside (IPTG). The symmetric lac operator was optimized for tight binding of lac repressor. lac repressor encoded by lacI
    749..820     +  terminator     rrnB T1 terminator: transcription terminator T1 from the E. coli rrnB gene
    836..863     +  terminator     T7Te terminator: phage T7 early transcription terminator
    959..1678    +  CDS            EYFP: enhanced YFP mammalian codon-optimized
   1769..1884    +  ncRNA          5S rRNA: Accession: RF00001 - 5S ribosomal RNA
   1888..1974    +  terminator     rrnB T1 terminator: Escherichia coli rrnB; transcription terminator T1 from the E. coli rrnB gene
   2066..2093    +  terminator     rrnB T2 terminator: transcription terminator T2 from the E. coli rrnB gene
   2112..2201    +  promoter       AmpR promoter: bla
   2204..3064    +  CDS            AmpR: β-lactamase; bla; confers resistance to ampicillin, carbenicillin, and related antibiotics
   3106..3561    +  rep_origin     f1 ori (sequence partly withheld): f1 bacteriophage origin of replication; arrow indicates direction of (+) strand synthesis
   3672..3905    +  rep_origin     ori (fragment): high-copy-number ColE1/pMB1/pBR322/pUC origin of replication
   4116..4261    -  CDS            CmR (fragment): chloramphenicol acetyltransferase; cat; confers resistance to chloramphenicol
   4263..4284    +  misc_feature   bom (fragment): basis of mobility region from pBR322
   4383..4438    -  rep_origin     RSF ori (fragment): Plasmids containing the RSF 1030 origin of replication can be propagated in E. coli cells that contain additional plasmids with compatible origins.
   4526..5071    -  rep_origin     p15A ori: Plasmids containing the medium-copy-number p15A origin of replication can be propagated in E. coli cells that contain a second plasmid with the ColE1 origin.
   5104..5224    -  CDS            TcR (fragment): tetracycline efflux protein; tet; confers resistance to tetracycline
   5234..5252    +  promoter       tet promoter (fragment): E. coli promoter for tetracycline efflux protein gene
   5348..6097    -  CDS            luxR: LUXR_ALIFS - Experimental evidence at protein level: Swiss-Prot protein existence level 1. Transcriptional activator of the bioluminescence operon. Binds to the OHHL autoinducer. From Aliivibrio fischeri (Vibrio fischeri).
   6140..7219    -  CDS            lacI: LACI_ECOLI - Experimental evidence at protein level: Swiss-Prot protein existence level 1. Repressor of the lactose operon. Binds allolactose as an inducer. From Escherichia coli (strain K12).
   7220..7293    -  promoter       lacI promoter (fragment): lacI
>Addgene plasmid #49365 | pRF-McbR | depositor full sequence | sequence record 73326 | Full Sequence
TGTTGACAATTAATCATCGGCTCGTATAATGTGTGGAATTGTGAGCGCTCACAATTCTATGGACTATGTA
GGAGAAATACTAGATGGCAGCAAGCGCAAGCGGTAAAAGCAAAACCAGTGCCGGTGCAAATCGTCGTCGT
AATCGTCCGAGTCCGCGTCAGCGTCTGCTGGATAGCGCAACCAACCTGTTTACCACCGAAGGTATTCGTG
TGATTGGTATTGATCGTATTCTGCGTGAAGCAGATGTTGCAAAAGCAAGCCTGTATAGCCTGTTTGGTAG
CAAAGATGCACTGGTTATTGCCTATCTGGAAAATCTGGATCAGCTGTGGCGTGAAGCATGGCGTGAACGT
ACCGTTGGTATGAAAGATCCGGAAGATAAAATCATTGCGTTCTTTGATCAGTGCATCGAAGAAGAACCGG
AAAAAGATTTTCGCGGTAGCCATTTTCAGAATGCAGCAAGCGAATATCCGCGTCCGGAAACCGATAGCGA
AAAAGGTATTGTTGCAGCAGTTCTGGAACATCGTGAATGGTGTCATAAAACCCTGACCGATCTGCTGACC
GAAAAAAATGGTTATCCGGGTACAACCCAGGCAAATCAGCTGCTGGTTTTTCTGGATGGTGGTCTGGCAG
GTAGCCGTCTGGTTCATAACATTAGTCCGCTGGAAACCGCACGTGATCTGGCACGTCAGCTGCTGAGCGC
ACCGCCTGCAGATTATAGCATTTAACTAGGGCCCATACCCCCAGGCATCAAATAAAACGAAAGGCTCAGT
CGAAAGACTGGGCCTTTCGTTTTATCTGTTGTTTGTCGGTGAACGCTCTCTACTAGAGTCACACTGGCTC
ACCTTCGGGTGGGCCTTTCTGCGTTTATACGACGTACGGTGGAAGATTCGTTACCAATTGACACTAGACC
GGTCTGTCTATATAATGCTAGCTACTAGAGAAAGAGGAGAAATACTAGATGGTGAGCAAGGGCGAGGAGC
TGTTCACCGGGGTGGTGCCCATCCTGGTCGAGCTGGACGGCGACGTAAACGGCCACAAGTTCAGCGTGTC
CGGCGAGGGCGAGGGCGATGCCACCTACGGCAAGCTGACCCTGAAGTTCATCTGCACCACCGGCAAGCTG
CCCGTGCCCTGGCCCACCCTCGTGACCACCTTCGGCTACGGCCTGCAATGCTTCGCCCGCTACCCCGACC
ACATGAAGCTGCACGACTTCTTCAAGTCCGCCATGCCCGAAGGCTACGTCCAGGAGCGCACCATCTTCTT
CAAGGACGACGGCAACTACAAGACCCGCGCCGAGGTGAAGTTCGAGGGCGACACCCTGGTGAACCGCATC
GAGCTGAAGGGCATCGACTTCAAGGAGGACGGCAACATCCTGGGGCACAAGCTGGAGTACAACTACAACA
GCCACAACGTCTATATCATGGCCGACAAGCAGAAGAACGGCATCAAGGTGAACTTCAAGATCCGCCACAA
CATCGAGGACGGCAGCGTGCAGCTCGCCGACCACTACCAGCAGAACACCCCCATCGGCGACGGCCCCGTG
CTGCTGCCCGACAACCACTACCTGAGCTACCAGTCCGCCCTGAGCAAAGACCCCAACGAGAAGCGCGATC
ACATGGTCCTGCTGGAGTTCGTGACCGCCGCCGGGATCACTCTCGGCATGGACGAGCTGTACAAGTAATA
AGCTTGGCTGTTTTGGCGGATGAGAGAAGATTTTCAGCCTGATACAGATTAAATCAGAACGCAGAAGCGG
TCTGATAAAACAGAATTTGCCTGGCGGCAGTAGCGCGGTGGTCCCACCTGACCCCATGCCGAACTCAGAA
GTGAAACGCCGTAGCGCCGATGGTAGTGTGGGGTCTCCCCATGCGAGAGTAGGGAACTGCCAGGCATCAA
ATAAAACGAAAGGCTCAGTCGAAAGACTGGGCCTTTCGTTTTATCTGTTGTTTGTCGGTGAACGCTCTCC
TGAGTAGGACAAATCCGCCGGGAGCGGATTTGAACGTTGCGAAGCAACGGCCCGGAGGGTGGCGGGCAGG
ACGCCCGCCATAAACTGCCAGGCATCAAATTAAGCAGAAGGCCATCCTGACGGATGGCCTTTTTGCGTTT
CTACAAACTCTTTTGTTTATTTTTCTAAATACATTCAAATATGTATCCGCTCATGAGACAATAACCCTGA
TAAATGCTTCAATAATATTGAAAAAGGAAGACTATGAGTATTCAACATTTCCGTGTCGCCCTTATTCCCT
TTTTTGCGGCATTTTGCCTTCCTGTTTTTGCTCACCCAGAAACGCTGGTGAAAGTAAAAGATGCTGAAGA
TCAGTTGGGTGCACGAGTGGGTTACATCGAACTGGATCTCAACAGCGGTAAGATCCTTGAGAGTTTTCGC
CCCGAAGAACGTTTTCCAATGATGAGCACTTTTAAAGTTCTGCTATGTGGCGCGGTATTATCCCGTGTTG
ACGCCGGGCAAGAGCAACTCGGTCGCCGCATACACTATTCTCAGAATGACTTGGTTGAGTACTCACCAGT
CACAGAAAAGCATCTTACGGATGGCATGACAGTAAGAGAATTATGCAGTGCTGCCATAACCATGAGTGAT
AACACTGCGGCCAACTTACTTCTGACAACGATCGGAGGACCGAAGGAGCTAACCGCTTTTTTGCACAACA
TGGGGGATCATGTAACTCGCCTTGATCGTTGGGAACCGGAGCTGAATGAAGCCATACCAAACGACGAGCG
TGACACCACGATGCCTGCAGCAATGGCAACAACGTTGCGCAAACTATTAACTGGCGAACTACTTACTCTA
GCTTCCCGGCAACAATTAATAGACTGGATGGAGGCGGATAAAGTTGCAGGACCACTTCTGCGCTCGGCCC
TTCCGGCTGGCTGGTTTATTGCTGATAAATCTGGAGCCGGTGAGCGTGGGTCTCGCGGTATCATTGCAGC
ACTGGGGCCAGATGGTAAGCCCTCCCGTATCGTAGTTATCTACACGACGGGGAGTCAGGCAACTATGGAT
GAACGAAATAGACAGATCGCTGAGATAGGTGCCTCACTGATTAAGCATTGGTAACTGTCAGACCAAGTTT
ACTCATATATACTTTAGATTGATT
[125 nt withheld, positions 3105-3229]
C
[141 nt withheld, positions 3231-3371]
CCTTTGACGTTGGAGTCCACGTTCTTTAATAGTGGACTCTTGTTCCAAACTTGAACAACACTCAACCCTA
TCTCGGGCTATTCTTTTGATTTATAAGGGATTTTGCCGATTTCGGCCTATTGGTTAAAAAATGAGCTGAT
TTAACAAAAATTTAACGCGAATTTTAACAAAATATTAACGTTTACAATTTAAAAGGATCTAGGTGAAGAT
CCTTTTTGATAATCTCATGACCAAAATCCCTTAACGTGAGTTTTCGTTCCACTGAGCGTCAGACCCCGTA
GAAAAGATCAAAGGATCTTCTTGAGATCCTTTTTTTCTGCGCGTAATCTGCTGCTTGCAAACAAAAAAAC
CACCGCTACCAGCGGTGGTTTGTTTGCCGGATCAAGAGCTACCAACTCTTTTTCCGAAGGTAACTGGCTT
CAGCAGAGCGCAGATACCAAATACTGTCCTTCTAGTGTAGCCGTAGTTAGGCCACCACTTCAAGAACTCT
GTAGCACCGCCTACATACCTCGCTCTGCTAATCCTGTTACCAGTCAGGCATTTGAGAAGCACACGGTCAC
ACTGCTTCCGGTAGTCAATAAACCGGTAAACCAGCAATAGACATAAGCGGCTATTTAACGACCCTGCCCT
GAACCGACGACCGGGTCGAATTTGCTTTCGAATTTCTGCCATTCATCCGCTTATTATCACTTATTCAGGC
GTAGCACCAGGCGTTTAAGGGCACCAATAACTGCCTTAAAAAAATTACGCCCCGCCCTGCCACTCATCGC
AGTACTGTTGTAATTCATTAAGCATTCTGCCGACATGGAAGCCATCACAGACGGCATGATGAACCTGAAT
CGCCAGCGGCATCAGCACCTTGTCGCCTTGCGTATAATATTTGCCCATGGCTAGCGGAGTGTATACTGGC
TTACTATGTTGGCACTGATGAGGGTGTCAGTGAAGTGCTTCATGTGGCAGGAGAAAAAAGGCTGCACCGG
TGCGTCAGCAGAATATGTGATACAGGATATATTCCGCTTCCTCGCTCACTGACTCGCTACGCTCGGTCGT
TCGACTGCGGCGAGCGGAAATGGCTTACGAACGGGGCGGAGATTTCCTGGAAGATGCCAGGAAGATACTT
AACAGGGAAGTGAGAGGGCCGCGGCAAAGCCGTTTTTCCATAGGCTCCGCCCCCCTGACAAGCATCACGA
AATCTGACGCTCAAATCAGTGGTGGCGAAACCCGACAGGACTATAAAGATACCAGGCGTTTCCCCCTGGC
GGCTCCCTCGTGCGCTCTCCTGTTCCTGCCTTTCGGTTTACCGGTGTCATTCCGCTGTTATGGCCGCGTT
TGTCTCATTCCACGCCTGACACTCAGTTCCGGGTAGGCAGTTCGCTCCAAGCTGGACTGTATGCACGAAC
CCCCCGTTCAGTCCGACCGCTGCGCCTTATCCGGTAACTATCGTCTTGAGTCCAACCCGGAAAGACATGC
AAAAGCACCACTGGCAGCAGCCACTGGTAATTGATTTAGAGGAGTTAGTCTTGAAGTCATGCGCCGGTTA
AGGCTAAACTGAAAGGACAAGTTTTGGTGACTGCGCTCCTCCAAGCCAGTTACCTCGGTTCAAAGAGTTG
GTAGCTCAGAGAACCTTCGAAAAACCGCCCTGCAAGGCGGTTTTTTCGTTTTCAGAGCAAGAGATTACGC
GCAGACCAAAACGATCTCAAGAAGATCATCTTATTAATCAGATAAAATATTTGCTCATGAGCCCGAAGTG
GCGAGCCCGATCTTCCCCATCGGTGATGTCGGCGATATAGGCGCCAGCAACCGCACCTGTGGCGCCGGTG
ATGCCGGCCACGATGCGTCCGGCGTAGAGGATCTGCTCATGTTTGACAGCTTATCATCGATGCATAATGT
GCCTGTCAAATGGACGAAGCAGGGATTCTGCAAACCCTATGCTACTCCCTCGAGCCGTCAATTGTCTGAT
TCGTTACCAATTATTAATTTTTAAAGTATGGGCAATCAATTGCTCCTGTTAAAATTGCTTTAGAAATACT
TTGGCAGCGGTTTGTTGTATTGAGTTTCATTTGCGCATTGGTTAAATGGAAAGTGACAGTACGCTCACTG
CAACCTAATATTTTTGAAATATCCCAAGAGCTTTTTCCTTCGCATGCCCACGCTAAACATTCTTTTTCTC
TTTTGGTTAAATCGTTGTTTGATTTATTATTTGCTATATTTATTTTTCGATAATTATCAACTAGAGAAGG
AACAATTAATGGTATGTTCATACACGCATGTAAAAATAAACTATCTATATAGTTGTCTTTTTCTGAATGT
GCAAAACTAAGCATTCCGAAGCCATTGTTAGCCGTATGAATAGGGAAACTAAACCCAGTGATAAGACCTG
ATGTTTTCGCTTCTTTAATTACATTTGGAGATTTTTTATTTACAGCATTGTTTTCAAATATATTCCAATT
AATTGGTGAATGATTGGAGTTAGAATAATCTACTATAGGATCATATTTTATTAAATTAGCGTCATCATAA
TATTGCCTCCATTTTTTAGGGTAATTATCTAGGATTGAAATATCAGATTTAACCATAGAATGAGGATAAA
TGATCGCGAGTAAATAATATTCACAATGTACCATTTTAGTCATATCAGATAAGCATTGATTAATATCATT
ATTGCTTCTACAAGCTTTAATTTTATTAATTATTCTGTATGTGTCGTCGGCATTTATGTTTTTCATCGAG
GCCTTTCCTGTGTGACCCGCTGGAATAGGATCTTATCACTGCCCGCTTTCCAGTCGGGAAACCTGTCGTG
CCAGCTGCATTAATGAATCGGCCAACGCGCGGGGAGAGGCGGTTTGCGTATTGGGCGCCAGGGTGGTTTT
TCTTTTCACCAGTGAGACTGGCAACAGCTGATTGCCCTTCACCGCCTGGCCCTGAGAGAGTTGCAGCAAG
CGGTCCACGCTGGTTTGCCCCAGCAGGCGAAAATCCTGTTTGATGGTGGTTAACGGCGGGATATAACATG
AGCTATCTTCGGTATCGTCGTATCCCACTACCGAGATATCCGCACCAACGCGCAGCCCGGACTCGGTAAT
GGCGCGCATTGCGCCCAGCGCCATCTGATCGTTGGCAACCAGCATCGCAGTGGGAACGATGCCCTCATTC
AGCATTTGCATGGTTTGTTGAAAACCGGACATGGCACTCCAGTCGCCTTCCCGTTCCGCTATCGGCTGAA
TTTGATTGCGAGTGAGATATTTATGCCAGCCAGCCAGACGCAGACGCGCCGAGACAGAACTTAATGGGCC
CGCTAACAGCGCGATTTGCTGGTGACCCAATGCGACCAGATGCTCCACGCCCAGTCGCGTACCGTCCTCA
TGGGAGAAAATAATACTGTTGATGGGTGTCTGGTCAGAGACATCAAGAAATAACGCCGGAACATTAGTGC
AGGCAGCTTCCACAGCAATGGCATCCTGGTCATCCAGCGGATAGTTAATGATCAGCCCACTGACGCGTTG
CGCGAGAAGATTGTGCACCGCCGCTTTACAGGCTTCGACGCCGCTTCGTTCTACCATCGACACCACCACG
CTGGCACCCAGTTGATCGGCGCGAGATTTAATCGCCGCGACAATTTGCGACGGCGCGTGCAGGGCCAGAC
TGGAGGTGGCAACGCCAATCAGCAACGACTGTTTGCCCGCCAGTTGTTGTGCCACGCGGTTGGGAATGTA
ATTCAGCTCCGCCATCGCCGCTTCCACTTTTTCCCGCGTTTTCGCAGAAACGTGGCTGGCCTGGTTCACC
ACGCGGGAAACGGTCTGATAAGAGACACCGGCATACTCTGCGACATCGTATAACGTTACTGGTTTCATAT
TCACCACCCTGAATTGACTCTCTTCCGGGCGCTATCATGCCATACCGCGAAAGGTTTTGCGCCATTCGAT
GGCGCGCCGCTTCGTCAGGCCACATAGCTTTCTTGTTCTGATCGGAACGATCGTTGGCTG
