>Addgene plasmid #49365 | pRF-McbR | depositor partial sequence | sequence record 73327 | McbR coding sequence
ATGGCAGCAAGCGCAAGCGGTAAAAGCAAAACCAGTGCCGGTGCAAATCGTCGTCGTAATCGTCCGAGTC
CGCGTCAGCGTCTGCTGGATAGCGCAACCAACCTGTTTACCACCGAAGGTATTCGTGTGATTGGTATTGA
TCGTATTCTGCGTGAAGCAGATGTTGCAAAAGCAAGCCTGTATAGCCTGTTTGGTAGCAAAGATGCACTG
GTTATTGCCTATCTGGAAAATCTGGATCAGCTGTGGCGTGAAGCATGGCGTGAACGTACCGTTGGTATGA
AAGATCCGGAAGATAAAATCATTGCGTTCTTTGATCAGTGCATCGAAGAAGAACCGGAAAAAGATTTTCG
CGGTAGCCATTTTCAGAATGCAGCAAGCGAATATCCGCGTCCGGAAACCGATAGCGAAAAAGGTATTGTT
GCAGCAGTTCTGGAACATCGTGAATGGTGTCATAAAACCCTGACCGATCTGCTGACCGAAAAAAATGGTT
ATCCGGGTACAACCCAGGCAAATCAGCTGCTGGTTTTTCTGGATGGTGGTCTGGCAGGTAGCCGTCTGGT
TCATAACATTAGTCCGCTGGAAACCGCACGTGATCTGGCACGTCAGCTGCTGAGCGCACCGCCTGCAGAT
TATAGCATTTAA
