>Addgene plasmid #49365 | pRF-McbR | depositor partial sequence | sequence record 73328 | YFP promoter (McbR operator sequence listed in capital letters)
TTCGTTACCAATTGACACTAGACCGGTCTGTCTATATAATGCTAGC
