>Addgene plasmid #49365 | pRF-McbR | addgene partial sequence | sequence record 74715 | EGFP_N
CGGTGAACAGCTCCTCGCCCTTGCTCACCATCTAGTATTTCTCCTCTTTCTCTAGTAGCTAGCATTATAT
AGACAGATCTTTCTATTGTCAATTGGTAACGAATCTTCCACCGTACGTCGTATAAACGCAGAAAGGCCCA
CCCGAAGGTGAGCCAGTGTGACTCTAGTAGAGAGCGTTCACCGACAAACAACAGATAAAACGAAAGGCCC
AGTCTTTCGACTGAGCCTTTCGTTTTATTTGATGCCTGGGGGTATGGGCCCTAGTTAAATGCTATAATCT
GCAGGCGGTGCGCTCAGCAGCTGACGTGCCAGATCACGTGCGGTTTCCAGCGGACTAATGTTATGAACCA
GACGGCTACCTGCCAGACCACCATCCAGAAAAACCAGCAGCTGATTTGCCTGGGTTGTACCCGGATAACC
ATTTTTTTCGGTCAGCAGATCGGTCAGGGTTTTATGACACCATTCACGATGTTCCAGAACTGCTGCAACA
ATACCTTTTTCGCTATCGGTTTCCGGACGCGGATATTCGCTTGCTGCATTCTGAAAATGGCTACCGCGAA
AATCTTTTTCCGGTTCTTCTTCGATGCACTGATCAAAGAACGCAATGATTTTATCTTCCGGATCTTTCAT
ACCAACGGTACGTTCACGCCATGCTTCACGCCACAGCTGATCCAGATTTTCCAGATAGGCAATAACCAGT
GCATCTTTGCTACCAAACAGGCTATACAGGCTTGCTTTTGCAACATCTGCTTCACGCAGAATACGATCAA
TACCAATCACACGAATACCTTCGGTGGTAAACAGGTTGGTTGCGCTATCCAGCAGACGCTGACGCGGACT
CGGACGATTACGACGACGATTTGCACCGGCACTGGTTTTGCTTTTACCGCTTGCGCTTGCTGCCATCTAG
TATTTCTCCTACATAGTCCATAGAATTGTGAGCGCTCACAATTCCACACATTATACGAGCCGATGA
