>Addgene plasmid #49365 | pRF-McbR | addgene partial sequence | sequence record 74719 | pTrcHis_rev
AATCTTCTCTCATCCGCCAAAACAGCCAAGCTTATTACTTGTACAGCTCGTCCATGCCGAGAGTGATCCC
GGCGGCGGTCACGAACTCCAGCAGGACCATGTGATCGCGCTTCTCGTTGGGGTCTTTGCTCAGGGCGGAC
TGGTAGCTCAGGTAGTGGTTGTCGGGCAGCAGCACGGGGCCGTCGCCGATGGGGGTGTTCTGCTGGTAGT
GGTCGGCGAGCTGCACGCTGCCGTCCTCGATGTTGTGGCGGATCTTGAAGTTCACCTTGATGCCGTTCTT
CTGCTTGTCGGCCATGATATAGACGTTGTGGCTGTTGTAGTTGTACTCCAGCTTGTGCCCCAGGATGTTG
CCGTCCTCCTTGAAGTCGATGCCCTTCAGCTCGATGCGGTTCACCAGGGTGTCGCCCTCGAACTTCACCT
CGGCGCGGGTCTTGTAGTTGCCGTCGTCCTTGAAGAAGATGGTGCGCTCCTGGACGTAGCCTTCGGGCAT
GGCGGACTTGAAGAAGTCGTGCAGCTTCATGTGGTCGGGGTAGCGGGCGAAGCATTGCAGGCCGTAGCCG
AAGGTGGTCACGAGGGTGGGCCAGGGCACGGGCAGCTTGCCGGTGGTGCAGATGAACTTCAGGGTCAGCT
TGCCGTAGGTGGCATCGCCCTCGCCCTCGCCGGACACGCTGAACTTGTGGCCGTTTACGTCGCCGTCCAG
CTCGACCAGGATGGGCACCACCCCGGTGAACAGCTCCTCGCCCTTGCTCACCATCTAGTATTTCTCCTCT
TTCTCTAGTAGCTAGCATTATATAGACAGATCTTTCTATTGTCAATTGGTAACGAATCTTCCACCGTACG
TCGTATAAACGCAGAAAGGCCCACCCGAAGGTGAGCCAGTGTGACTCTAGTAGAGAGCGTTCACCGACAA
ACAACAGATAAAACGAAAGGCCCAGTCTTTCGACTGAGCCTTTCGTTTTATTTGATGCCTGGGGGTATGG
