>Addgene plasmid #49365 | pRF-McbR | addgene partial sequence | sequence record 75530 | lacI-F
AGGGCAATCAGCTGTTGCCAGTCTCACTGGTGAAAAGAAAAACCACCCTGGCGCCCAATACGCAAACCGC
CTCTCCCCGCGCGTTGGCCGATTCATTAATGCAGCTGGCACGACAGGTTTCCCGACTGGAAAGCGGGCAG
TGATAAGATCCTATTCCAGCGGGTCACACAGGAAAGGCCTCGATGAAAAACATAAATGCCGACGACACAT
ACAGAATAATTAATAAAATTAAAGCTTGTAGAAGCAATAATGATATTAATCAATGCTTATCTGATATGAC
TAAAATGGTACATTGTGAATATTATTTACTCGCGATCATTTATCCTCATTCTATGGTTAAATCTGATATT
TCAATCCTAGATAATTACCCTAAAAAATGGAGGCAATATTATGATGACGCTAATTTAATAAAATATGATC
CTATAGTAGATTATTCTAACTCCAATCATTCACCAATTAATTGGAATATATTTGAAAACAATGCTGTAAA
TAAAAAATCTCCAAATGTAATTAAAGAAGCGAAAACATCAGGTCTTATCACTGGGTTTAGTTTCCCTATT
CATACGGCTAACAATGGCTTCGGAATGCTTAGTTTTGCACATTCAGAAAAAGACAACTATATAGATAGTT
TATTTTTACATGCGTGTATGAACATACCATTAATTGTTCCTTCTCTAGTTGATAATTATCGAAAAATAAA
TATAGCAAATAATAAATCAAACAACGATTTAACCAAAAGAGAAAAAGAATGTTTAGCGTGGGCATGCGAA
GGAAAAAGCTCTTGGGATATTTCAAAAATATTAGGTTGCAGTGAGCGTACTGTCACTTTCCATTTAACCA
ATGCGCAAATGAAACTCAATACAACAAACCGCTGCCAAAGTATTTCTAAAGCAATTTTAACAGGAGCAAT
TGATTGCCCATACTTTAAAAATTAATAATTGGTAACGAATCAGACAATTGACGGCTCGAGGGAGTAGCAT
AGGGTTTGCAGAATCCCTGCT
